>Addgene plasmid #224048 | AiP14521 - pAAV-AiE0353h-minBG-SYFP2-P2A-3XFLAG-10aa-H2B-WPRE3-BGHpA (Alias: CN4521) | addgene full sequence | sequence record 449745 | Addgene NGS Result
CCTGCAGGCAGCTGCGCGCTCGCTCGCTCACTGAGGCCGCCCGGGCGTCGGGCGACCTTTGGTCGCCCGG
CCTCAGTGAGCGAGCGAGCGCGCAGAGAGGGAGTGGCCAACTCCATCACTAGGGGTTCCTGCGGCCGCAC
GCGTCCTTTCTTGCTCTATGTATTTGAGCCTAGAAAAAGACACACTCCCAAGAAATTAGAATAAAGGGAA
AAATGACTTTGAGATGTACTTTCTTAAAATAACTGAAGTAATGACCGCATGAGCCAGCTGATGGGTTTTT
AAATGGATACGTTTCTATCAGCCTGCTGCTTGATGCCAGAGCCAAATATATATGGAGTGTATTATATCAT
ATCCTGTAGGCAGGAGACTGTTGGGGCATTGGGGGACTTAGAGAGGTGAAGTGGCAGGCTTGGCACAGGA
ATTAGAGCTCGGGCTGGGCATAAAAGTCAGGGCAGAGCCATCTATTGCTTACATTTGCTTCTGGGATCCA
GATCTTTCGAAGCTAGCGCTACCGGTCGCCACCATGGTCTCCAAGGGCGAGGAGCTGTTCACCGGGGTGG
TGCCCATCCTGGTCGAGCTGGACGGCGATGTCAACGGCCACAAGTTCAGCGTGTCCGGCGAGGGCGAGGG
CGATGCCACCTACGGCAAGCTGACCCTGAAGCTGATCTGCACCACCGGCAAGCTGCCCGTGCCCTGGCCC
ACCCTCGTGACCACCCTGGGCTACGGCGTGCAGTGCTTCGCCCGCTACCCCGACCACATGAAGCAGCACG
ACTTCTTCAAGTCCGCCATGCCCGAAGGCTACGTCCAGGAGCGCACCATCTTCTTCAAAGACGACGGCAA
CTACAAGACCCGCGCCGAGGTGAAGTTCGAGGGCGACACCCTGGTGAACCGCATCGAGCTGAAGGGCATC
GACTTCAAGGAGGACGGCAACATCCTGGGGCACAAGCTGGAGTACAACTACAACAGCCACAACGTCTATA
TCACCGCCGACAAGCAGAAGAACGGCATCAAGGCCAACTTCAAGATCCGCCACAACATCGAGGACGGCGG
CGTGCAGCTCGCCGACCACTACCAGCAGAACACCCCCATCGGCGACGGCCCCGTGCTGCTGCCCGACAAC
CACTACCTGAGCTACCAGTCCAAGCTGAGCAAAGACCCCAACGAGAAGCGCGATCACATGGTCCTGCTGG
AGTTCGTGACCGCCGCCGGGATCACTCTCGGCATGGACGAGCTGTACAAGGGCTCTGGTGCTACCAACTT
CTCACTGTTGAAACAGGCAGGGGATGTAGAGGAGAATCCAGGGCCTGGTGCTAGTGGAGACTACAAAGAC
CATGACGGAGATTATAAAGATCATGACATCGATTACAAGGATGACGATGACAAGTCCGGACTCAGATCTG
GAGGCTCCGGAGGCCCAGAGCCAGCGAAGTCTGCTCCCGCCCCGAAAAAGGGCTCCAAGAAGGCGGTGAC
TAAGGCGCAGAAGAAAGGCGGCAAGAAGCGCAAGCGCAGCCGCAAGGAGAGCTATTCCATCTATGTGTAT
AAGGTTCTGAAGCAGGTCCACCCTGACACCGGCATTTCGTCCAAGGCCATGGGCATCATGAACTCGTTTG
TGAACGACATTTTCGAGCGCATCGCAGGTGAGGCTTCCCGCCTGGCGCATTACAACAAGCGCTCGACCAT
CACCTCCAGGGAGATCCAGACGGCCGTGCGCCTGCTGCTGCCTGGGGAGTTGGCCAAGCACGCCGTGTCC
GAGGGTACTAAGGCCATCACCAAGTACACCAGCGCTAAGTAATGAGGCGCGCCGCGGCCGCGAATTCGAT
ATCATAATCAACCTCTGGATTACAAAATTTGTGAAAGATTGACTGGTATTCTTAACTATGTTGCTCCTTT
TACGCTATGTGGATACGCTGCTTTAATGCCTTTGTATCATGCTATTGCTTCCCGTATGGCTTTCATTTTC
TCCTCCTTGTATAAATCCTGGTTAGTTCTTGCCACGGCGGAACTCATCGCCGCCTGCCTTGCCCGCTGCT
GGACAGGGGCTCGGCTGTTGGGCACTGACAATTCCGTGGCTCGAGAGATCTTCGACTGTGCCTTCTAGTT
GCCAGCCATCTGTTGTTTGCCCCTCCCCCGTGCCTTCCTTGACCCTGGAAGGTGCCACTCCCACTGTCCT
TTCCTAATAAAATGAGGAAATTGCATCGCATTGTCTGAGTAGGTGTCATTCTATTCTGGGGGGTGGGGTG
GGGCAGGACAGCAAGGGGGAGGATTGGGAAGACAATAGCAGGCATGAGATCTCACGTGCGGACCGAGCGG
CCGCAGGAACCCCTAGTGATGGAGTTGGCCACTCCCTCTCTGCGCGCTCGCTCGCTCACTGAGGCCGGGC
GACCAAAGGTCGCCCGACGCCCGGGCTTTGCCCGGGCGGCCTCAGTGAGCGAGCGAGCGCGCAGCTGCCT
GCAGGGGCGCCTATCAGCACACAATTGCCCATTATACGCGCGTATAATGGACTATTGTGTGCTGATATGA
TGCGGTATTTTCTCCTTACGCATCTGTGCGGTATTTCACACCGCATA
[95 nt withheld, positions 2568-2662]
T
[46 nt withheld, positions 2664-2709]
C
[141 nt withheld, positions 2711-2851]
CCTTTGACGTTGGAGTCCACGTTCTTT
[37 nt withheld, positions 2879-2915]
ACTCTATCTCGGGCTATTCTTTTGATTTATAAGGGATTTTGCCGATTTCGGTCTATTGGTTAAAAAATGA
GCTGATTTAACAAAAATTTAACGCGAATTTTAACAAAATATTAACGTTTACAATTTTATGGTGCACTCTC
AGTACAATCTGCTCTGATGCCGCATAGTTAAGCCAGCCCCGACACCCGCCAACACCCGCTGACGCGCCCT
GACGGGCTTGTCTGCTCCCGGCATCCGCTTACAGACAAGCTGTGACCGTCTCCGGGAGCTGCATGTGTCA
GAGGTTTTCACCGTCATCACCGAAACGCGCGAGACGAAAGGGCCTCGTGATACGCCTATTTTTATAGGTT
AATGTCATGATAATAATGGTTTCTTAGACGTCAGGTGGCACTTTTCGGGGAAATGTGCGCGGAACCCCTA
TTTGTTTATTTTTCTAAATACATTCAAATATGTATCCGCTCATGAGACAATAACCCTGATAAATGCTTCA
ATAATATTGAAAAAGGAAGAGTATGAGTATTCAACATTTCCGTGTCGCCCTTATTCCCTTTTTTGCGGCA
TTTTGCCTTCCTGTTTTTGCTCACCCAGAAACGCTGGTGAAAGTAAAAGATGCTGAAGATCAGTTGGGTG
CACGAGTGGGTTACATCGAACTGGATCTCAACAGCGGTAAGATCCTTGAGAGTTTTCGCCCCGAAGAACG
TTTTCCAATGATGAGCACTTTTAAAGTTCTGCTATGTGGCGCGGTATTATCCCGTATTGACGCCGGGCAA
GAGCAACTCGGTCGCCGCATACACTATTCTCAGAATGACTTGGTTGAGTACTCACCAGTCACAGAAAAGC
ATCTTACGGATGGCATGACAGTAAGAGAATTATGCAGTGCTGCCATAACCATGAGTGATAACACTGCGGC
CAACTTACTTCTGACAACGATCGGAGGACCGAAGGAGCTAACCGCTTTTTTGCACAACATGGGGGATCAT
GTAACTCGCCTTGATCGTTGGGAACCGGAGCTGAATGAAGCCATACCAAACGACGAGCGTGACACCACGA
TGCCTGTAGCAATGGCAACAACGTTGCGCAAACTATTAACTGGCGAACTACTTACTCTAGCTTCCCGGCA
ACAATTAATAGACTGGATGGAGGCGGATAAAGTTGCAGGACCACTTCTGCGCTCGGCCCTTCCGGCTGGC
TGGTTTATTGCTGATAAATCTGGAGCCGGTGAGCGTGGGTCTCGCGGTATCATTGCAGCACTGGGGCCAG
ATGGTAAGCCCTCCCGTATCGTAGTTATCTACACGACGGGGAGTCAGGCAACTATGGATGAACGAAATAG
ACAGATCGCTGAGATAGGTGCCTCACTGATTAAGCATTGGTAACTGTCAGACCAAGTTTACTCATATATA
CTTTAGATTGATTTAAAACTTCATTTTTAATTTAAAAGGATCTAGGTGAAGATCCTTTTTGATAATCTCA
TGACCAAAATCCCTTAACGTGAGTTTTCGTTCCACTGAGCGTCAGACCCCGTAGAAAAGATCAAAGGATC
TTCTTGAGATCCTTTTTTTCTGCGCGTAATCTGCTGCTTGCAAACAAAAAAACCACCGCTACCAGCGGTG
GTTTGTTTGCCGGATCAAGAGCTACCAACTCTTTTTCCGAAGGTAACTGGCTTCAGCAGAGCGCAGATAC
CAAATACTGTTCTTCTAGTGTAGCCGTAGTTAGGCCACCACTTCAAGAACTCTGTAGCACCGCCTACATA
CCTCGCTCTGCTAATCCTGTTACCAGTGGCTGCTGCCAGTGGCGATAAGTCGTGTCTTACCGGGTTGGAC
TCAAGACGATAGTTACCGGATAAGGCGCAGCGGTCGGGCTGAACGGGGGGTTCGTGCACACAGCCCAGCT
TGGAGCGAACGACCTACACCGAACTGAGATACCTACAGCGTGAGCTATGAGAAAGCGCCACGCTTCCCGA
AGGGAGAAAGGCGGACAGGTATCCGGTAAGCGGCAGGGTCGGAACAGGAGAGCGCACGAGGGAGCTTCCA
GGGGGAAACGCCTGGTATCTTTATAGTCCTGTCGGGTTTCGCCACCTCTGACTTGAGCGTCGATTTTTGT
GATGCTCGTCAGGGGGGCGGAGCCTATGGAAAAACGCCAGCAACGCGGCCTTTTTACGGTTCCTGGCCTT
TTGCTGGCCTTTTGCTCATATCAGCACACAATTGCCCATTATACGCGCGTATAATGGACTATTGTGTGCT
GATAACATGT
Features (pLannotate 1.2.2; 20 found; start..end, strand, type, name):
     12..39      +  repeat_region  AAV2 ITR (fragment): inverted terminal repeat of adeno-associated virus serotype 2 inverted
     68..95      +  repeat_region  AAV2 ITR (fragment): inverted terminal repeat of adeno-associated virus serotype 2 inverted
    524..1240    +  CDS            SYFP2: SYFP2 is a basic (constitutively fluorescent) yellow fluorescent protein published in 2006, derived from Aequorea victoria. It is reported to be a very rapidly-maturing monomer with moderate acid sensitivity.
   1319..1384    +  CDS            3xFLAG: three tandem FLAG® epitope tags, followed by an enterokinase cleavage site
   1415..1792    +  CDS            H2B: human histone H2B; HIST1H2BJ
   1826..1983    +  misc_feature   WPRE (fragment): woodchuck hepatitis virus posttranscriptional regulatory element
   1989..2069    +  misc_feature   WPRE (fragment): woodchuck hepatitis virus posttranscriptional regulatory element
   2086..2197    +  polyA_signal   bGH poly(A) signal: bovine growth hormone polyadenylation signal
   2315..2455    +  repeat_region  AAV2 ITR: inverted terminal repeat of adeno-associated virus serotype 2 inverted
   2462..2489    +  misc_feature   telR: telR; telomeric sequence from coliphage N15
   2490..2517    +  misc_feature   telL: telL; telomeric sequence from coliphage N15
   2518..2567    -  misc_feature   bom (fragment): basis of mobility region from pBR322
   2586..3041    +  rep_origin     f1 ori (sequence partly withheld): f1 bacteriophage origin of replication; arrow indicates direction of (+) strand synthesis
   3042..3091    -  misc_feature   bom (fragment): basis of mobility region from pBR322
   3193..3228    -  CDS            rop (fragment): Rop protein, which maintains plasmids at low copy number; rop
   3323..3427    +  promoter       AmpR promoter: bla
   3428..4288    +  CDS            AmpR: β-lactamase; bla; confers resistance to ampicillin, carbenicillin, and related antibiotics
   4459..5047    +  rep_origin     ori: high-copy-number ColE1/pMB1/pBR322/pUC origin of replication
   5104..5131    +  misc_feature   telR: telR; telomeric sequence from coliphage N15
   5132..5159    +  misc_feature   telL: telL; telomeric sequence from coliphage N15
