[The description below was written by a language model from this plasmid's Addgene catalogue record and pLannotate feature annotations shown in this document.]
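Description:
AiP14521 - pAAV-AiE0353h-minBG-SYFP2-P2A-3XFLAG-10aa-H2B-WPRE3-BGHpA (alias CN4521) is a 5,165-nt AAV transfer plasmid built on a pAAV backbone for packaging a cell-type-targeted reporter genome into recombinant adeno-associated virus. It is propagated in E. coli as a high-copy plasmid through a ColE1/pUC-type origin and selected with ampicillin via the bla gene and its own promoter. An f1 phage origin is also present. The backbone annotation additionally picks up short bom and rop fragments and N15 telR/telL motifs flanking the bacterial portion. AAV2 inverted terminal repeats bracket the expression cassette. The right ITR is annotated in full, whereas the left one is detected only as two short fragments, which may reflect the difficulty of sequencing or annotating these repeats rather than a true truncation.

Between the ITRs, the AiE0353h enhancer is paired with the minimal beta-globin promoter (minBG). Neither element is annotated in the feature table, but the unannotated stretch upstream of the SYFP2 coding sequence is where they would lie. The minimal promoter has little activity on its own, so expression depends on the enhancer, which the record says was designed to drive expression in cortical Pvalb+ neurons. The transcript encodes the yellow fluorescent protein SYFP2, followed by a P2A self-cleaving peptide and then a 3xFLAG tag joined through a ten-residue linker to human histone H2B. This should yield a soluble fluorescent protein filling the cell plus a separate, epitope-tagged nuclear histone. A shortened WPRE (WPRE3) boosts transcript expression, and the bovine growth hormone polyadenylation signal terminates the message. The construct belongs to a suite of enhancer AAVs for genetic access to cortical cell types, and here serves to label the targeted neurons.
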