Addgene plasmid #224048: AiP14521 - pAAV-AiE0353h-minBG-SYFP2-P2A-3XFLAG-10aa-H2B-WPRE3-BGHpA (Alias: CN4521)
Purpose: AiE0353h is an enhancer sequence, designed to drive AAV-mediated transgene expression incortical Pvalb+ neurons
Depositing lab: Allen Institute for Brain Science & Jonathan Ting. Depositing organization: Allen Institute. Publication: A suite of enhancer AAVs and transgenic mouse lines for genetic access to cortical cell types. Ben-Simon Y, Hooper M, Narayan S, Daigle TL, Dwivedi D, Way SW, Oster A, Stafford DA, Mich JK, Taormina MJ, Martinez RA, Opitz-Araya X, Roth JR, Alexander JR, Allen S, Amster A, Arbuckle J, Ayala A, Baker PM, Bakken TE, Barcelli T, Barta S, Bendrick J, Bertagnolli D, Bielstein C, Bishwakarma P, Bowlus J, Boyer G, Brouner K, Casian B, Casper T, Chakka AB, Chakrabarty R, Chance RK, Chavan S, Clark M, Colbert K, Collman F, Daniel S, Departee M, DiValentin P, Donadio N, Dotson N, Egdorf T, Fliss T, Gabitto M, Garcia J, Gary A, Gasperini M, Gloe J, Goldy J, Gore BB, Graybuck L, Greisman N, Haeseleer F, Halterman C, Haradon Z, Hastings SD, Helback O, Ho W, Hockemeyer D, Huang C, Huff S, Hunker A, Johansen N, Jones D, Juneau Z, Kalmbach B, Kannan M, Khem S, Kussick E, Kutsal R, Larsen R, Lee C, Lee AY, Leibly M, Lenz GH, Li S, Liang E, Lusk N, Madigan Z, Malloy J, Malone J, McCue R, Melchor J, Mollenkopf T, Moosman S, Morin E, Newman D, Ng L, Ngo K, Omstead V, Otto S, Oyama A, Pena N, Pham T, Phillips E, Pom CA, Potekhina L, Ransford S, Ray PL, Rette D, Reynoldson C, Rimorin C, Rocha D, Ruiz A, Sanchez REA, Sawyer L, Sedeno-Cortes A, Sevigny JP, Shapovalova N, Shepard N, Shulga L, Sigler AR, Siverts L, Soliman S, Somasundaram S, Staats B, Stewart K, Szelenyi E, Tieu M, Trader C, Tran A, van Velthoven CTJ, Walker M, Wang Y, Weed N, Wirthlin M, Wood T, Wynalda B, Yao Z, Zhou T, Ariza J, Dee N, Reding M, Ronellenfitch K, Mufti S, Sunkin SM, Smith KA, Esposito L, Waters J, Thyagarajan B, Yao S, Lein ES, Zeng H, Levi BP, Ngai J, Ting JT, Tasic B. Cell. 2025 May 16:S0092-8674(25)00513-6. doi: 10.1016/j.cell.2025.05.002. PubMed 40403729.
Backbone
  Vector backbone: pAAV
  Vector type: AAV
Growth in bacteria
  Bacterial resistance: Ampicillin, 100 μg/mL
  Growth temperature: 30°C
  Growth strain: NEB Stable
  Copy number: High Copy
Gene/Insert
  Gene/Insert name: SYFP2-P2A-3XFLAG-10aa-H2B
  Species: Synthetic
  Mutation: NA
  Promoter: minBG
  Cloning method: Other
Terms and licenses: Academic/Nonprofit Terms; Industry Terms: Not Available to Industry
Depositor comments: Cloning Method: RE Cloning
How to cite: AiP14521 - pAAV-AiE0353h-minBG-SYFP2-P2A-3XFLAG-10aa-H2B-WPRE3-BGHpA (Alias: CN4521) was a gift from Allen Institute for Brain Science & Jonathan Ting (Addgene plasmid # 224048 ; http://n2t.net/addgene:224048 ; RRID:Addgene_224048)
